Addgene plasmid #238295: mscv_EGFP-NUP98-KDM5A-KS-FtoA
Purpose: For overexpression of EGFP-NUP98-KDM5A-KS-FtoA
Depositing lab: Denes Hnisz. Depositing organization: Max Planck Institute for Molecular Genetics. Publication: Probing condensate microenvironments with a micropeptide killswitch. Zhang Y, Stoppelkamp I, Fernandez-Pernas P, Allram M, Charman M, Magalhaes AP, Piedavent-Salomon M, Sommer G, Sung YC, Meyer K, Grams N, Halko E, Dongre S, Meierhofer D, Malszycki M, Ilik IA, Aktas T, Kraushar ML, Vastenhouw N, Weitzman MD, Grebien F, Niskanen H, Hnisz D. Nature. 2025 Jun 4. doi: 10.1038/s41586-025-09141-5. PubMed 40468084.
Backbone
  Vector backbone: mscv
  Vector type: Mammalian Expression
Growth in bacteria
  Bacterial resistance: Ampicillin, 100 μg/mL
  Growth temperature: 37°C
  Growth strain: DH5alpha
  Copy number: High Copy
Gene/Insert
  Gene/Insert name: EGFP-NUP98-KDM5A-KS-FtoA
  Species: H. sapiens (human)
  Cloning method: Gibson Cloning
Terms and licenses: Academic/Nonprofit Terms; Industry Terms: Not Available to Industry
How to cite: mscv_EGFP-NUP98-KDM5A-KS-FtoA was a gift from Denes Hnisz (Addgene plasmid # 238295 ; http://n2t.net/addgene:238295 ; RRID:Addgene_238295)
