[The description below was written by a language model from this plasmid's Addgene catalogue record and pLannotate feature annotations shown in this document.]
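Description:
mscv_EGFP-NUP98-KDM5A-KS-FtoA is an 8.2 kb mammalian expression plasmid built on an MSCV (murine stem cell virus) gammaretroviral backbone. It is propagated in E. coli through a high-copy ColE1/pUC-type origin and selected with ampicillin via the β-lactamase gene and its bla promoter. The remaining bacterial annotations (short pieces of rop, bom, lacZα, TcR and lacI, plus a lac promoter/operator) are backbone remnants rather than functional cassettes. No mammalian selection marker or second reporter cassette is annotated, so the EGFP fused to the insert is the only evident way to identify expressing cells.

The retroviral unit consists of MESV-type 5' and 3' LTRs flanking the Ψ packaging signal and a truncated, start-codon-less gag segment that extends the packaging region. This arrangement allows the transcript to be packaged into retroviral particles when gag-pol and env are supplied in trans. No separate internal promoter is annotated, so expression is presumably driven from the 5' LTR.

The payload is a single open reading frame. EGFP at the N-terminus is followed by a linker region, then a fragment of human NUP98 joined directly to a fragment of human KDM5A (JARID1A), which together form a NUP98-KDM5A fusion protein. The name indicates a "KS" element in an "FtoA" form, which, given the associated work on a micropeptide "killswitch" for probing condensates, probably denotes a phenylalanine-to-alanine variant of that peptide. This element is not annotated in the feature table, and its exact position and role are not stated, although unannotated sequence lies between the KDM5A fragment and the 3' LTR. The stated purpose is overexpression of the fluorescent fusion protein.
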