Features (pLannotate 1.2.2; 20 found; start..end, strand, type, name):
    709..813     -  promoter       AmpR promoter: bla
    908..943     +  CDS            rop (fragment): Rop protein, which maintains plasmids at low copy number; rop
   1045..1144    +  misc_feature   bom (fragment): basis of mobility region from pBR322
   1150..1299    -  CDS            lacZα (fragment): LacZα fragment of β-galactosidase; lacZ fragment
   1299..1500    -  CDS            TcR (fragment): tetracycline efflux protein; tet; confers resistance to tetracycline
   1501..1599    +  CDS            env (fragment): murine leukemia virus gPr80 envelope polyprotein precursor; env; proteolytically cleaved into gp70SU and p15TM subunits
   1641..2157    +  LTR            5' LTR: 5' long terminal repeat from murine embryonic stem cell virus
   2221..2562    +  misc_feature   MESV Ψ: packaging signal of murine embryonic stem cell virus
   2629..3045    +  CDS            gag (truncated): truncated Moloney murine leukemia virus (MMLV) gag gene lacking the start codon
   3072..3788    +  CDS            EGFP: EGFP is a basic (constitutively fluorescent) green fluorescent protein published in 1996, derived from Aequorea victoria. It is reported to be a rapidly-maturing weak dimer with moderate acid sensitivity.
   3837..3859    +  misc_feature   12Pktag (fragment)
   3927..5459    +  CDS            NUP98 (fragment): NUP98_HUMAN - Also known as ADAR2. Experimental evidence at protein level: Swiss-Prot protein existence level 1. (Microbial infection) Binds HIV-1 capsid-nucleocapsid (HIV-1 CA-NC) complexes and may thereby promote the integration of the virus in the host nucleus (in vitro) (PubMed:23523133). Binding affinity to HIV-1 CA-NC complexes bearing the capsid change ASN-74-ASP is reduced (in vitro) (PubMed:23523133). From Homo sapiens (Human).
   5457..6074    +  CDS            KDM5A (fragment): KDM5A_HUMAN - Also known as JARID1A, RBBP2, RBP2 From Homo sapiens (Human).
   6225..6739    +  LTR            3' LTR: 3' long terminal repeat from murine embryonic stem cell virus
   6901..6917    -  protein_bind   lac operator: The lac repressor binds to the lac operator to inhibit transcription in E. coli. This inhibition can be relieved by adding lactose or isopropyl-β-D-thiogalactopyranoside (IPTG). lac repressor encoded by lacI
   6925..6955    -  promoter       lac promoter: promoter for the E. coli lac operon
   6970..6991    -  protein_bind   CAP binding site: CAP binding activates transcription in the presence of cAMP. E. coli catabolite activator protein
   7004..7096    -  CDS            lacI (fragment): lac repressor; lacI; The lac repressor binds to the lac operator to inhibit transcription in E. coli. This inhibition can be relieved by adding lactose or isopropyl-β-D-thiogalactopyranoside (IPTG).
   7279..7867    -  rep_origin     ori: high-copy-number ColE1/pMB1/pBR322/pUC origin of replication
   8038..708     -  CDS            AmpR (across the origin): β-lactamase; bla; confers resistance to ampicillin, carbenicillin, and related antibiotics
>Addgene plasmid #238295 | mscv_EGFP-NUP98-KDM5A-KS-FtoA | addgene full sequence | sequence record 474377 | Addgene NGS Result
ACCGGCTCCAGATTTATCAGCAATAAACCAGCCAGCCGGAAGGGCCGAGCGCAGAAGTGGTCCTGCAACT
TTATCCGCCTCCATCCAGTCTATTAATTGTTGCCGGGAAGCTAGAGTAAGTAGTTCGCCAGTTAATAGTT
TGCGCAACGTTGTTGCCATTGCTACAGGCATCGTGGTGTCACGCTCGTCGTTTGGTATGGCTTCATTCAG
CTCCGGTTCCCAACGATCAAGGCGAGTTACATGATCCCCCATGTTGTGCAAAAAAGCGGTTAGCTCCTTC
GGTCCTCCGATCGTTGTCAGAAGTAAGTTGGCCGCAGTGTTATCACTCATGGTTATGGCAGCACTGCATA
ATTCTCTTACTGTCATGCCATCCGTAAGATGCTTTTCTGTGACTGGTGAGTACTCAACCAAGTCATTCTG
AGAATAGTGTATGCGGCGACCGAGTTGCTCTTGCCCGGCGTCAATACGGGATAATACCGCGCCACATAGC
AGAACTTTAAAAGTGCTCATCATTGGAAAACGTTCTTCGGGGCGAAAACTCTCAAGGATCTTACCGCTGT
TGAGATCCAGTTCGATGTAACCCACTCGTGCACCCAACTGATCTTCAGCATCTTTTACTTTCACCAGCGT
TTCTGGGTGAGCAAAAACAGGAAGGCAAAATGCCGCAAAAAAGGGAATAAGGGCGACACGGAAATGTTGA
ATACTCATACTCTTCCTTTTTCAATATTATTGAAGCATTTATCAGGGTTATTGTCTCATGAGCGGATACA
TATTTGAATGTATTTAGAAAAATAAACAAATAGGGGTTCCGCGCACATTTCCCCGAAAAGTGCCACCTGA
CGTCTAAGAAACCATTATTATCATGACATTAACCTATAAAAATAGGCGTATCACGAGGCCCTTTCGTCTC
GCGCGTTTCGGTGATGACGGTGAAAACCTCTGACACATGCAGCTCCCGGAGACGGTCACAGCTTGTCTGT
AAGCGGATGCCGGGAGCAGACAAGCCCGTCAGGGCGCGTCAGCGGGTGTTGGCGGGTGTCGGGGCTGGCT
TAACTATGCGGCATCAGAGCAGATTGTACTGAGAGTGCACCATATGCGGTGTGAAATACCGCACAGATGC
GTAAGGAGAAAATACCGCATCAGGCGCCATTCGCCATTCAGGCTGCGCAACTGTTGGGAAGGGCGATCGG
TGCGGGCCTCTTCGCTATTACGCCAGCTGGCGAAAGGGGGATGTGCTGCAAGGCGATTAAGTTGGGTAAC
GCCAGGGTTTTCCCAGTCACGACGTTGTAAAACGACGGCGCAAGGAATGGTGCATGCAAGGAGATGGCGC
CCAACAGTCCCCCGGCCACGGGGCCTGCCACCATACCCACGCCGAAACAAGCGCTCATGAGCCCGAAGTG
GCGAGCCCGATCTTCCCCATCGGTGATGTCGGCGATATAGGCGCCAGCAACCGCACCTGTGGCGCCGGTG
ATGCCGGCCACGATGCGTCCGGCGTAGAGGCGATTAGTCCAATTTGTTAAAGACAGGATATCAGTGGTCC
AGGCTCTAGTTTTGACTCAACAATATCACCAGCTGAAGCCTATAGAGTACGAGCCATAGATAAAATAAAA
GATTTTATTTAGTCTCCAGAAAAAGGGGGGAATGAAAGACCCCACCTGTAGGTTTGGCAAGCTAGCTTAA
GTAACGCCATTTTGCAAGGCATGGAAAATACATAACTGAGAATAGAGAAGTTCAGATCAAGGTTAGGAAC
AGAGAGACAGCAGAATATGGGCCAAACAGGATATCTGTGGTAAGCAGTTCCTGCCCCGGCTCAGGGCCAA
GAACAGATGGTCCCCAGATGCGGTCCCGCCCTCAGCAGTTTCTAGAGAACCATCAGATGTTTCCAGGGTG
CCCCAAGGACCTGAAATGACCCTGTGCCTTATTTGAACTAACCAATCAGTTCGCTTCTCGCTTCTGTTCG
CGCGCTTCTGCTCCCCGAGCTCAATAAAAGAGCCCACAACCCCTCACTCGGCGCGCCAGTCCTCCGATAG
ACTGCGTCGCCCGGGTACCCGTATTCCCAATAAAGCCTCTTGCTGTTTGCATCCGAATCGTGGACTCGCT
GATCCTTGGGAGGGTCTCCTCAGATTGATTGACTGCCCACCTCGGGGGTCTTTCATTTGGAGGTTCCACC
GAGATTTGGAGACCCCTGCCCAGGGACCACCGACCCCCCCGCCGGGAGGTAAGCTGGCCAGCGGTCGTTT
CGTGTCTGTCTCTGTCTTTGTGCGTGTTTGTGCCGGCATCTAATGTTTGCGCCTGCGTCTGTACTAGTTA
GCTAACTAGCTCTGTATCTGGCGGACCCGTGGTGGAACTGACGAGTTCTGAACACCCGGCCGCAACCCTG
GGAGACGTCCCAGGGACTTTGGGGGCCGTTTTTGTGGCCCGACCTGAGGAAGGGAGTCGATGTGGAATCC
GACCCCGTCAGGATATGTGGTTCTGGTAGGAGACGAGAACCTAAAACAGTTCCCGCCTCCGTCTGAATTT
TTGCTTTCGGTTTGGAACCGAAGCCGCGCGTCTTGTCTGCTGCAGCGCTGCAGCATCGTTCTGTGTTGTC
TCTGTCTGACTGTGTTTCTGTATTTGTCTGAAAATTAGGGCCAGACTGTTACCACTCCCTTAAGTTTGAC
CTTAGGTCACTGGAAAGATGTCGAGCGGATCGCTCACAACCAGTCGGTAGATGTCAAGAAGAGACGTTGG
GTTACCTTCTGCTCTGCAGAATGGCCAACCTTTAACGTCGGATGGCCGCGAGACGGCACCTTTAACCGAG
ACCTCATCACCCAGGTTAAGATCAAGGTCTTTTCACCTGGCCCGCATGGACACCCAGACCAGGTCCCCTA
CATCGTGACCTGGGAAGCCTTGGCTTTTGACCCCCCTCCCTGGGTCAAGCCCTTTGTACACCCTAAGCCT
CCGCCTCCTCTTCCTCCATCCGCCCCGTCTCTCCCCCTTGAACCTCCTCGTTCGACCCCGCCTCGATCCT
CCCTTTATCCAGCCCTCACTCCTTCTCTAGGCGCCGGAATTGAAGATCAACGTACGCCACCATGGTGAGC
AAGGGCGAGGAGCTGTTCACCGGGGTGGTGCCCATCCTGGTCGAGCTGGACGGCGACGTAAACGGCCACA
AGTTCAGCGTGTCCGGCGAGGGCGAGGGCGATGCCACCTACGGCAAGCTGACCCTGAAGTTCATCTGCAC
CACCGGCAAGCTGCCCGTGCCCTGGCCCACCCTCGTGACCACCCTGACCTACGGCGTGCAGTGCTTCAGC
CGCTACCCCGACCACATGAAGCAGCACGACTTCTTCAAGTCCGCCATGCCCGAAGGCTACGTCCAGGAGC
GCACCATCTTCTTCAAGGACGACGGCAACTACAAGACCCGCGCCGAGGTGAAGTTCGAGGGCGACACCCT
GGTGAACCGCATCGAGCTGAAGGGCATCGACTTCAAGGAGGACGGCAACATCCTGGGGCACAAGCTGGAG
TACAACTACAACAGCCACAACGTCTATATCATGGCCGACAAGCAGAAGAACGGCATCAAGGTGAACTTCA
AGATCCGCCACAACATCGAGGACGGCAGCGTGCAGCTCGCCGACCACTACCAGCAGAACACCCCCATCGG
CGACGGCCCCGTGCTGCTGCCCGACAACCACTACCTGAGCACCCAGTCCGCCCTGAGCAAAGACCCCAAC
GAGAAGCGCGATCACATGGTCCTGCTGGAGTTCGTGACCGCCGCCGGGATCACTCTCGGCATGGACGAGC
TGTACAAGGGAAAGCCAATCCCAAACCCTCTGCTGGGACTGGACAGCACCTCCGGCAAGCCTATCCCTAA
CCCCCTGCTCGGGCTGGACAGTACGTCCGGTAAGCCCATCCCCAACCCACTCCTGGGACTCGATAGTACA
TTTAACAAATCATTTGGAACACCCTTTGGGGGTGGCACAGGTGGCTTTGGCACAACTTCAACATTTGGAC
AGAATACTGGCTTTGGCACTACTAGTGGAGGGGCATTTGGAACATCTGCATTTGGTTCTAGCAACAATAC
TGGAGGCCTCTTTGGAAATTCACAGACTAAACCAGGAGGATTGTTTGGAACCAGTTCATTTAGCCAGCCA
GCTACCTCCACAAGCACTGGCTTTGGGTTTGGTACGTCAACAGGAACAGCAAATACCTTGTTTGGAACTG
CAAGCACAGGGACCAGTCTCTTCTCATCCCAAAACAATGCCTTTGCACAAAATAAACCAACTGGCTTTGG
CAATTTTGGAACCAGTACTAGCAGTGGAGGACTCTTTGGAACCACAAATACCACCTCTAATCCTTTTGGC
AGCACATCTGGCTCCCTCTTTGGGCCAAGTAGTTTTACAGCTGCTCCTACTGGGACTACTATTAAATTTA
ACCCTCCAACTGGTACAGATACTATGGTCAAAGCTGGAGTTAGCACTAACATAAGTACCAAGCACCAGTG
TATTACTGCTATGAAAGAATATGAAAGCAAGTCACTAGAGGAACTTCGTTTAGAGGATTATCAGGCTAAC
AGGAAGGGCCCACAGAACCAGGTGGGAGCAGGTACCACAACTGGCTTGTTTGGGTCTTCTCCAGCCACTT
CCAGCGCAACAGGACTCTTCAGCTCCTCCACCACTAATTCAGGCTTTGCATATGGTCAGAACAAAACTGC
CTTTGGAACTAGTACAACTGGATTTGGAACAAATCCAGGTGGTCTCTTTGGCCAACAGAATCAGCAGACT
ACCAGCCTCTTCAGCAAACCATTTGGCCAGGCTACAACCACCCAGAACACTGGCTTTTCCTTTGGTAATA
CCAGCACCATAGGACAGCCAAGCACCAACACCATGGGATTATTTGGAGTAACCCAAGCCTCACAGCCTGG
AGGTCTTTTTGGGACAGCTACAAACACCAGCACTGGGACAGCATTTGGAACAGGAACAGGTCTCTTTGGG
CAGACCAATACTGGATTTGGTGCTGTTGGTTCGACCCTGTTTGGCAATAACAAGCTTACTACATTTGGAA
GCAGCACAACCAGTGCACCTTCATTTGGTACAACCAGTGGCGGGCTCTTTGGTTTTGGCACAAATACCAG
TGGGAATAGTATTTTTGGAAGTAAACCAGCACCTGGGACTCTTGGAACTGGGCTTGGTGCAGGATTTGGA
ACAGCTCTTGGTGCTGGACAGGCATCTTTGTTTGGGAACAACCAACCTAAGATTGGAGGGCCTCTTGGTA
CAGGAGCCTTTGGGGCCCCTGGATTTAATACTACGACAGCCACTTTGGGCTTTGGAGCCCCCCAGGCCCC
AGTAGCTTTGACAGATCCAAATGCTTCTGCTGCCCAGCAGGCTGTTCTCCAGCAGCACATCAATAGTCTA
ACATACTCACCTTTTGGAGACTCTCCTCTCTTCCGGAATCCGATGTCAGACCCTAAGAAGAAGGAAGAGG
ATGACAGCATGGAAGAGAAACCACTAAAAGTGAAAGGAAAGGACTCTTCAGAGAAGAAACGGAAACGGAA
GCTAGAAAAGGTAGAGCAACTTTTTGGAGAAGGAAAACAGAAGTCCAAGGAGTTAAAGAAAATGGACAAA
CCTAGAAAGAAGAAATTAAAATTAGGTGCAGACAAATCAAAGGAGCTGAATAAACTGGCCAAGAAACTAG
CAAAAGAAGAAGAGAGAAAGAAAAAGAAGGAGAAGGCTGCTGCAGCCAAAGTTGAACTTGTGAAAGAGAG
CACTGAAAAGAAAAGAGAGAAAAAGGTGCTGGACATCCCCTCAAAGTATGACTGGTCAGGAGCAGAGGAG
TCTGATGATGAGAATGCTGTGTGCGCAGCACAGAACTGCCAAAGGCCCTGCAAGGACAAGGTAGACTGGG
TACAATGTGATGGTGGCTGTGATGAGTGGTTTCATCAAGTTTGTGTGGGTGTATCTCCAGAAATGGCTGA
AAATGAAGATTACATCTGTATAAACTGTGCAAAGAAGCAGGGGCCAGTTAGCCCAGGTCCAGCACCACCT
CCTTCCTTCATAATGAGCTACAAACTACCAATGGAGGATCTTAAAGAGACCAGTATGATGATGATGAATA
AGTTGGTTCTAGCGCAGGCTGCTGCTTCCTGTCTATGAAATTCGCCAGCACAGTGCTCGAGCACGGACAT
CGACCTGCAGCCAAGCTTATCGATAAAATAAAAGATTTTATTTAGTCTCCAGAAAAAGGGGGGAATGAAA
GACCCCACCTGTAGGTTTGGCAAGCTAGCTTAAGTAACGCCATTTTGCAAGGCATGGAAAATACATAACT
GAGAATAGAGAAGTTCAGATCAAGGTTAGGAACAGAGAGACAGCAGAATATGGGCCAAACAGGATATCTG
TGGTAAGCAGTTCCTGCCCCGGCTCAGGGCCAAGAACAGATGGTCCCCAGATGCGGTCCCGCCCTCAGCA
GTTTCTAGAGAACCATCAGATGTTTCCAGGGTGCCCCAAGGACCTGAAATGACCCTGTGCCTTATTTGAA
CTAACCAATCAGTTCGCTTCTCGCTTCTGTTCGCGCGCTTCTGCTCCCCGAGCTCAATAAAAGAGCCCAC
AACCCCTCACTCGGCGCGCCAGTCCTCCGATAGACTGCGTCGCCCGGGTACCCGTGTATCCAATAAACCC
TCTTGCAGTTGCATCCGACTTGTGGTCTCGCTGTTCCTTGGGAGGGTCTCCTCTGAGTGATTGACTACCC
GTCAGCGGGGGTCTTTCATGGGTAACAGTTTCTTGAAGTTGGAGAACAACATTCTGAGGGTAGGAGTCGA
ATATTAAGTAATCCTGACTCAATTAGCCACTGTTTTGAATCCACATACTCCAATACTCCTGAAATAGTTC
ATTATGGACAGCGCAGAAAGAGCTGGGGAGAATTGTGAAATTGTTATCCGCTCACAATTCCACACAACAT
ACGAGCCGGAAGCATAAAGTGTAAAGCCTGGGGTGCCTAATGAGTGAGCTAACTCACATTAATTGCGTTG
CGCTCACTGCCCGCTTTCCAGTCGGGAAACCTGTCGTGCCAGCTGCATTAATGAATCGGCCAACGCGCGG
GGAGAGGCGGTTTGCGTATTGGGCGCTCTTCCGCTTCCTCGCTCACTGACTCGCTGCGCTCGGTCGTTCG
GCTGCGGCGAGCGGTATCAGCTCACTCAAAGGCGGTAATACGGTTATCCACAGAATCAGGGGATAACGCA
GGAAAGAACATGTGAGCAAAAGGCCAGCAAAAGGCCAGGAACCGTAAAAAGGCCGCGTTGCTGGCGTTTT
TCCATAGGCTCCGCCCCCCTGACGAGCATCACAAAAATCGACGCTCAAGTCAGAGGTGGCGAAACCCGAC
AGGACTATAAAGATACCAGGCGTTTCCCCCTGGAAGCTCCCTCGTGCGCTCTCCTGTTCCGACCCTGCCG
CTTACCGGATACCTGTCCGCCTTTCTCCCTTCGGGAAGCGTGGCGCTTTCTCATAGCTCACGCTGTAGGT
ATCTCAGTTCGGTGTAGGTCGTTCGCTCCAAGCTGGGCTGTGTGCACGAACCCCCCGTTCAGCCCGACCG
CTGCGCCTTATCCGGTAACTATCGTCTTGAGTCCAACCCGGTAAGACACGACTTATCGCCACTGGCAGCA
GCCACTGGTAACAGGATTAGCAGAGCGAGGTATGTAGGCGGTGCTACAGAGTTCTTGAAGTGGTGGCCTA
ACTACGGCTACACTAGAAGAACAGTATTTGGTATCTGCGCTCTGCTGAAGCCAGTTACCTTCGGAAAAAG
AGTTGGTAGCTCTTGATCCGGCAAACAAACCACCGCTGGTAGCGGTGGTTTTTTTGTTTGCAAGCAGCAG
ATTACGCGCAGAAAAAAAGGATCTCAAGAAGATCCTTTGATCTTTTCTACGGGGTCTGACGCTCAGTGGA
ACGAAAACTCACGTTAAGGGATTTTGGTCATGAGATTATCAAAAAGGATCTTCACCTAGATCCTTTTAAA
TTAAAAATGAAGTTTTAAATCAATCTAAAGTATATATGAGTAAACTTGGTCTGACAGTTACCAATGCTTA
ATCAGTGAGGCACCTATCTCAGCGATCTGTCTATTTCGTTCATCCATAGTTGCCTGACTCCCCGTCGTGT
AGATAACTACGATACGGGAGGGCTTACCATCTGGCCCCAGTGCTGCAATGATACCGCGAGACCCACGCTC
